Addgene plasmid #70076: pCS-TRE-FHDnd1-Ubc-rtTA-I2G
Purpose: 2nd gen lentiviral vector. tet/dox controllable expression of FLAG-HA-tagged murine Dnd1 in mammalian cells
Depositing lab: Thomas Tuschl. Depositing organization: Rockefeller University. Publication: DND1 maintains germline stem cells via recruitment of the CCR4-NOT complex to target mRNAs. Yamaji M, Jishage M, Meyer C, Suryawanshi H, Der E, Yamaji M, Garzia A, Morozov P, Manickavel S, McFarland HL, Roeder RG, Hafner M, Tuschl T. Nature. 2017 Mar 23;543(7646):568-572. doi: 10.1038/nature21690. Epub 2017 Mar 15. PubMed 28297718.
Backbone
  Vector backbone: CS-TRE-mOKS-PRE-Ubc-rTTA-I2G
  Backbone size w/o insert (bp): 11522
  Vector type: Mammalian Expression, Lentiviral
Growth in bacteria
  Bacterial resistance: Ampicillin, 100 μg/mL
  Growth temperature: 37°C
  Growth strain: NEB Stable
  Copy number: High Copy
Gene/Insert
  Gene/Insert name: Dnd1 (alt names: dead end homolog 1; RBMS4; DND microRNA-mediated repression inhibitor 1)
  Species: M. musculus (mouse)
  Insert size (bp): 1203
  Mutation: Silent mutations are introduced to escape from RNAi using pLKO.1-shDnd1-No1, 6, and 8
  GenBank ID: 213236
  Entrez Gene: Dnd1 (a.k.a. RBMS4, Ter)
  Promoter: Tet responsible promoter
  Tag / fusion protein: FLAG (N terminal on backbone); HA (N terminal on backbone)
  Cloning method: Restriction Enzyme; 5′ cloning site EcoRI (not destroyed); 3′ cloning site NheI (not destroyed)
  Sequencing primers: 5′ LNCX AGCTCGTTTAGTGAACCGTCAGATC; 3′ hUBCpro-R CTAAGGCCGAGTCTTATGAGCAG
Terms and licenses: Academic/Nonprofit Terms; Industry Terms: Not Available to Industry
Depositor comments: Silent mutations are introduced to escape from RNAi using pLKO.1-shDnd1-No. 1,6, and 8 deposited in Addgene (plasmids #70058, 70067, and 70069).
How to cite: pCS-TRE-FHDnd1-Ubc-rtTA-I2G was a gift from Thomas Tuschl (Addgene plasmid # 70076 ; http://n2t.net/addgene:70076 ; RRID:Addgene_70076)
