[The description below was written by a language model from this plasmid's Addgene catalogue record and pLannotate feature annotations shown in this document.]
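Description:
pCS-TRE-FHDnd1-Ubc-rtTA-I2G is an all-in-one, doxycycline-inducible HIV-1-based lentiviral vector (catalogued as second generation) for expressing FLAG-HA-tagged mouse Dnd1 in mammalian cells. It is propagated in E. coli through a high-copy ColE1/pUC-type origin with ampicillin selection. The plasmid backbone also carries an f1 origin and an SV40/EM7-driven bleomycin/Zeocin resistance cassette, which lies outside the viral genome. The transfer region begins with a CMV enhancer/promoter fused to a truncated 5' LTR. This hybrid drives genomic RNA production in packaging cells and is followed by the Ψ packaging signal with a partial gag, the RRE for Rev-dependent nuclear export, and the cPPT/CTS. A WPRE, a truncated 3' LTR and a bGH polyadenylation signal close the unit.

Two expression cassettes sit between these viral elements. The first is a tight TRE promoter, made of seven tet operators upstream of a minimal CMV promoter. It drives the Dnd1 open reading frame, which was cloned between EcoRI and NheI downstream of the backbone-encoded N-terminal FLAG and HA tags. The feature table annotates only a FLAG fragment and does not mark HA. The second cassette is the human UbC promoter, which constitutively expresses rtTA-Advanced followed by an EMCV IRES and EGFP. Transduced cells are therefore green and already contain the transactivator, which switches on the TRE only when tetracycline or doxycycline is present.

The Dnd1 coding sequence carries silent mutations that make it resistant to three companion pLKO.1 shRNAs. The vector is therefore suited to rescue experiments after knockdown of endogenous Dnd1, and the tags allow detection or affinity purification of this RNA-binding protein.
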