Features (pLannotate 1.2.2; 34 found; start..end, strand, type, name):
     36..80      -  misc_feature   bom (fragment): basis of mobility region from pBR322
    235..614     +  enhancer       CMV enhancer: human cytomegalovirus immediate early enhancer
    615..814     +  promoter       CMV promoter: human cytomegalovirus (CMV) immediate early promoter
    832..1012    +  LTR            5' LTR (truncated): truncated 5' long terminal repeat (LTR) from HIV-1
   1059..1184    +  misc_feature   HIV-1 Ψ: packaging signal of human immunodeficiency virus type 1
   1168..1531    +  CDS            HIV-1 gag (fragment): gag protein from human immunodeficiency virus 1; gag
   1677..1910    +  misc_feature   RRE: The Rev response element (RRE) of HIV-1 allows for Rev-dependent mRNA export from the nucleus to the cytoplasm.
   2287..2387    +  CDS            Rev (fragment): human immunodeficiency virus 1 (HIV-1) Rev protein; rev; enhances nuclear export of unspliced and incompletely spliced viral mRNAs
   2413..2530    +  misc_feature   cPPT/CTS: central polypurine tract and central termination sequence of HIV-1
   2572..2886    +  promoter       tight TRE promoter: Tet-responsive promoter PTight, consisting of seven tet operator sequences followed by the minimal CMV promoter
   2909..2929    +  CDS            FLAG (fragment): FLAG® epitope tag, followed by an enterokinase cleavage site
   3011..4066    +  CDS            Dnd1: DND1_MOUSE - Also known as Rbms4, Ter. Experimental evidence at protein level: Swiss-Prot protein existence level 1. RNA-binding factor that positively regulates gene expression by prohibiting miRNA-mediated gene suppression (By similarity). Relieves miRNA repression in germline cells (By similarity). Prohibits the function of several miRNAs by blocking the accessibility of target mRNAs (By similarity). Sequence-specific RNA-binding factor that binds specifically to U-rich regions (URRs) in the 3' untranslated region (3'-UTR) of several mRNAs (By similarity). Does not bind to miRNAs (By simila
   4105..5315    +  promoter       UbC promoter: human ubiquitin C promoter
   5328..6074    +  CDS            rtTA-Advanced: improved tetracycline-controlled transactivator In the Tet-On® system, rtTA-Advanced binds to the Tet-responsive element and stimulates transcription only in the presence of tetracycline or doxycycline.
   6197..6659    +  misc_feature   IRES: internal ribosome entry site (IRES) of the encephalomyocarditis virus (EMCV)
   6673..7392    +  CDS            EGFP: the original enhanced GFP (Yang et al., 1996) mammalian codon-optimized
   7416..8004    +  misc_feature   WPRE: woodchuck hepatitis virus posttranscriptional regulatory element
   7929..8516    +  CDS            nef: NEF_HV112 - Experimental evidence at protein level: Swiss-Prot protein existence level 1. Extracellular Nef protein targets CD4(+) T-lymphocytes for apoptosis by interacting with CXCR4 surface receptors. From Human immunodeficiency virus type 1 group M subtype B (isolate PCV12) (HIV-1).
   8523..8703    +  LTR            5' LTR (truncated): truncated 5' long terminal repeat (LTR) from HIV-1
   8735..8959    +  polyA_signal   bGH poly(A) signal: bovine growth hormone polyadenylation signal
   8963..8984    +  promoter       SV40 promoter (fragment): SV40 enhancer and early promoter
   9005..9433    +  rep_origin     f1 ori (sequence partly withheld): f1 bacteriophage origin of replication; arrow indicates direction of (+) strand synthesis
   9447..9777    +  promoter       SV40 promoter: SV40 enhancer and early promoter
   9825..9872    +  promoter       EM7 promoter: synthetic bacterial promoter&nbsp
   9891..10265   +  CDS            BleoR: antibiotic-binding protein; Sh ble from Streptoalloteichus hindustanus; confers resistance to bleomycin, phleomycin, and Zeocin™
  10275..10400   +  CDS            ble (fragment): BLE_KLEPN - Experimental evidence at protein level: Swiss-Prot protein existence level 1. Binding protein with a strong affinity to the bleomycin family of antibiotics. Binds to CL990; an antimitotic-antibiotic compound. From Klebsiella pneumoniae.
  10395..10516   +  polyA_signal   SV40 poly(A) signal: SV40 polyadenylation signal
  10587..10609   -  protein_bind   lac operator (fragment): The lac repressor binds to the lac operator to inhibit transcription in E. coli. This inhibition can be relieved by adding lactose or isopropyl-β-D-thiogalactopyranoside (IPTG). lac repressor encoded by lacI
  10613..10643   -  promoter       lac promoter: promoter for the E. coli lac operon
  10658..10679   -  protein_bind   CAP binding site: CAP binding activates transcription in the presence of cAMP. E. coli catabolite activator protein
  10692..10784   -  CDS            lacI (fragment): lac repressor; lacI; The lac repressor binds to the lac operator to inhibit transcription in E. coli. This inhibition can be relieved by adding lactose or isopropyl-β-D-thiogalactopyranoside (IPTG).
  10967..11555   -  rep_origin     ori: high-copy-number ColE1/pMB1/pBR322/pUC origin of replication
  11726..12586   -  CDS            AmpR: β-lactamase; bla; confers resistance to ampicillin, carbenicillin, and related antibiotics
  12587..12691   -  promoter       AmpR promoter: bla
>Addgene plasmid #70076 | pCS-TRE-FHDnd1-Ubc-rtTA-I2G | depositor full sequence | sequence record 129464 | pCS-TRE-FHDnd1-Ubc-rtTA-I2G sequence 12722 bps
GACGGATCGGGAGATCTCCCGATCCCCTATGGTCGACTCTCAGTACAATCTGCTCTGATGCCGCATAGTT
AAGCCAGTATCTGCTCCCTGCTTGTGTGTTGGAGGTCGCTGAGTAGTGCGCGAGCAAAATTTAAGCTACA
ACAAGGCAAGGCTTGACCGACAATTGCATGAAGAATCTGCTTAGGGTTAGGCGTTTTGCGCTGCTTCGCG
ATGTACGGGCCAGATATACGCGTTGACATTGATTATTGACTAGTTATTAATAGTAATCAATTACGGGGTC
ATTAGTTCATAGCCCATATATGGAGTTCCGCGTTACATAACTTACGGTAAATGGCCCGCCTGGCTGACCG
CCCAACGACCCCCGCCCATTGACGTCAATAATGACGTATGTTCCCATAGTAACGCCAATAGGGACTTTCC
ATTGACGTCAATGGGTGGAGTATTTACGGTAAACTGCCCACTTGGCAGTACATCAAGTGTATCATATGCC
AAGTACGCCCCCTATTGACGTCAATGACGGTAAATGGCCCGCCTGGCATTATGCCCAGTACATGACCTTA
TGGGACTTTCCTACTTGGCAGTACATCTACGTATTAGTCATCGCTATTACCATGGTGATGCGGTTTTGGC
AGTACATCAATGGGCGTGGATAGCGGTTTGACTCACGGGGATTTCCAAGTCTCCACCCCATTGACGTCAA
TGGGAGTTTGTTTTGGCACCAAAATCAACGGGACTTTCCAAAATGTCGTAACAACTCCGCCCCATTGACG
CAAATGGGCGGTAGGCGTGTACGGTGGGAGGTCTATATAAGCAGCGCGTTTTGCCTGTACTGGGTCTCTC
TGGTTAGACCAGATCTGAGCCTGGGAGCTCTCTGGCTAACTAGGGAACCCACTGCTTAAGCCTCAATAAA
GCTTGCCTTGAGTGCTTCAAGTAGTGTGTGCCCGTCTGTTGTGTGACTCTGGTAACTAGAGATCCCTCAG
ACCCTTTTAGTCAGTGTGGAAAATCTCTAGCAGTGGCGCCCGAACAGGGACTTGAAAGCGAAAGGGAAAC
CAGAGGAGCTCTCTCGACGCAGGACTCGGCTTGCTGAAGCGCGCACGGCAAGAGGCGAGGGGCGGCGACT
GGTGAGTACGCCAAAAATTTTGACTAGCGGAGGCTAGAAGGAGAGAGATGGGTGCGAGAGCGTCAGTATT
AAGCGGGGGAGAATTAGATCGCGATGGGAAAAAATTCGGTTAAGGCCAGGGGGAAAGAAAAAATATAAAT
TAAAACATATAGTATGGGCAAGCAGGGAGCTAGAACGATTCGCAGTTAATCCTGGCCTGTTAGAAACATC
AGAAGGCTGTAGACAAATACTGGGACAGCTACAACCATCCCTTCAGACAGGATCAGAAGAACTTAGATCA
TTATATAATACAGTAGCAACCCTCTATTGTGTGCATCAAAGGATAGAGATAAAAGACACCAAGGAAGCTT
TAGACAAGATAGAGGAAGAGCAAAACAAAAGTAAGACCACCGCACAGCAAGCGGCCGCTGATCTTCAGAC
CTGGAGGAGGAGATATGAGGGACAATTGGAGAAGTGAATTATATAAATATAAAGTAGTAAAAATTGAACC
ATTAGGAGTAGCACCCACCAAGGCAAAGAGAAGAGTGGTGCAGAGAGAAAAAAGAGCAGTGGGAATAGGA
GCTTTGTTCCTTGGGTTCTTGGGAGCAGCAGGAAGCACTATGGGCGCAGCGTCAATGACGCTGACGGTAC
AGGCCAGACAATTATTGTCTGGTATAGTGCAGCAGCAGAACAATTTGCTGAGGGCTATTGAGGCGCAACA
GCATCTGTTGCAACTCACAGTCTGGGGCATCAAGCAGCTCCAGGCAAGAATCCTGGCTGTGGAAAGATAC
CTAAAGGATCAACAGCTCCTGGGGATTTGGGGTTGCTCTGGAAAACTCATTTGCACCACTGCTGTGCCTT
GGAATGCTAGTTGGAGTAATAAATCTCTGGAACAGATTTGGAATCACACGACCTGGATGGAGTGGGACAG
AGAAATTAACAATTACACAAGCTTAATACACTCCTTAATTGAAGAATCGCAAAACCAGCAAGAAAAGAAT
GAACAAGAATTATTGGAATTAGATAAATGGGCAAGTTTGTGGAATTGGTTTAACATAACAAATTGGCTGT
GGTATATAAAATTATTCATAATGATAGTAGGAGGCTTGGTAGGTTTAAGAATAGTTTTTGCTGTACTTTC
TATAGTGAATAGAGTTAGGCAGGGATATTCACCATTATCGTTTCAGACCCACCTCCCAACCCCGAGGGGA
CCCGACAGGCCCGAAGGAATAGAAGAAGAAGGTGGAGAGAGAGACAGAGACAGATCCATTCGATTAGTGA
ACGGATCTACAAATGGCAGTATTCATCCACAATTTTAAAAGAAAAGGGGGGATTGGGGGGTACAGTGCAG
GGGAAAGAATAGTAGACATAATAGCAACAGACATACAAACTAAAGAATTACAAAAACAAATTACAAAAAT
TCAAAATTTTCGGGTTTATTACAGGGACAGCAGAAATTCACTTTGAATTGCGAGTTTACTCCCTATCAGT
GATAGAGAACGTATGTCGAGTTTACTCCCTATCAGTGATAGAGAACGATGTCGAGTTTACTCCCTATCAG
TGATAGAGAACGTATGTCGAGTTTACTCCCTATCAGTGATAGAGAACGTATGTCGAGTTTACTCCCTATC
AGTGATAGAGAACGTATGTCGAGTTTATCCCTATCAGTGATAGAGAACGTATGTCGAGTTTACTCCCTAT
CAGTGATAGAGAACGTATGTCGAGGTAGGCGTGTACGGTGGGAGGCCTATATAAGCAGAGCTCGTTTAGT
GAACCGTCAGATCGCCTGGAGAATTCGCCACCATGGACTACAAGGACGACGATGACAAGTACCCTTATGA
CGTGCCCGATTACGCTTCTGGTGGCGGTGGCTCGGGCGGAGGTGGGTCGGGTGGCGGCGGATCAGGTTCC
ATGCAGTCCAAACGGGAGTGCGAGCAATGGTGTGAGAGGGTGAATCCAGAGAACAAGGCAGCCCTGGAGG
CGTGGGTAAGGGAGACTGGCATCCGCCTGGTGCAGGTCAACGGGCAAAGGAAGTATGGAGGGCCACCCCC
AGGCTGGGTGGGCAGCCCGCCACCGTCAGGGTCCGAGGTGTATATCGGACGACTTCCGCAGGACGTGTAC
GAGCACCAGCTAATCCCACTCTTCCAGCGCGTGGGGCGCCTCTATGAGTTCCGCCTAATGATGACCTTCA
GTGGTTTGAACCGCGGCTTTGCCTATGCGCGCTACAGCTCGCGGCGCGGTGCCCAGGCCGCCATTGCTAC
GCTGCACAACCACCAGCTGCGGCCTTCTTGCCAGCTCCTGGTGTGCCGAAGCACCGAGAAGTGCGAGCTG
ACGGTGGATGGTCTCCCCTTATCACTCAACCGCCGAGCGTTACTGCTCGCCCTGCAACCGTTCGGTCCCT
GCCTCCAGGAGACACTGCTGCTACCCAGCCCTGGGTCTGCGCCCTCTCAGATTGCGCTGCTCAAGTTCAG
TACGCACCGAGCTGCTGCTATGGCCAAAAAGGCCCTGGTAGAAGGTCAGTCACGCCTCTGTGGAGAGCAG
GTGGCTGTGGAGTGGCTCAAGCCAGACCTAAAGCAGCACTTCCGCCAGCAGCTTGCAGGTCCCTCACTGC
GGTTCCTCAGGCCAGATGTCAGCCAACTAACCCAGACCAGGGAGAAGCTGGGGTCCCAAGGGGCTCGGGC
TGCCCTGCAACTGCTGTGTCAACGGATGAAGCTAGGCAGCCCAGTGTTCCTGACCAAGTGTTTAGGAACA
GGGCCTGCTGGCTGGCATCGCTTTTGGTACCAGGTGGTGATCCCTGGGCATCCAGTGCCTTTCAGTGGCC
TCATTTGGGTTGTGTTGGCCTCTGATTGGCAGGATGGGCATGAGGTGGCCAAGGATGCTGTGTCCGCACA
GCTGCTGGAGGCACTGAGTGAACCTAGGACCAGCTTGTGGTCTCCTGGGGCTGAGGCTGGTACCATGGTG
AAACAGTGAGGATCCTCTAGTCAGCTGACGCGTGCTAGCGATCTGGCCTCCGCGCCGGGTTTTGGCGCCT
CCCGCGGGCGCCCCCCTCCTCACGGCGAGCGCTGCCACGTCAGACGAAGGGCGCAGCGAGCGTCCTGATC
CTTCCGCCCGGACGCTCAGGACAGCGGCCCGCTGCTCATAAGACTCGGCCTTAGAACCCCAGTATCAGCA
GAAGGACATTTTAGGACGGGACTTGGGTGACTCTAGGGCACTGGTTTTCTTTCCAGAGAGCGGAACAGGC
GAGGAAAAGTAGTCCCTTCTCGGCGATTCTGCGGAGGGATCTCCGTGGGGCGGTGAACGCCGATGATTAT
ATAAGGACGCGCCGGGTGTGGCACAGCTAGTTCCGTCGCAGCCGGGATTTGGGTCGCGGTTCTTGTTTGT
GGATCGCTGTGATCGTCACTTGGTGAGTAGCGGGCTGCTGGGCTGGCCGGGGCTTTCGTGGCCGCCGGGC
CGCTCGGTGGGACGGAAGCGTGTGGAGAGACCGCCAAGGGCTGTAGTCTGGGTCCGCGAGCAAGGTTGCC
CTGAACTGGGGGTTGGGGGGAGCGCAGCAAAATGGCGGCTGTTCCCGAGTCTTGAATGGAAGACGCTTGT
GAGGCGGGCTGTGAGGTCGTTGAAACAAGGTGGGGGGCATGGTGGGCGGCAAGAACCCAAGGTCTTGAGG
CCTTCGCTAATGCGGGAAAGCTCTTATTCGGGTGAGATGGGCTGGGGCACCATCTGGGGACCCTGACGTG
AAGTTTGTCACTGACTGGAGAACTCGGTTTGTCGTCTGTTGCGGGGGCGGCAGTTATGCGGTGCCGTTGG
GCAGTGCACCCGTACCTTTGGGAGCGCGCGCCCTCGTCGTGTCGTGACGTCACCCGTTCTGTTGGCTTAT
AATGCAGGGTGGGGCCACCTGCCGGTAGGTGTGCGGTAGGCTTTTCTCCGTCGCAGGACGCAGGGTTCGG
GCCTAGGGTAGGCTCTCCTGAATCGACAGGCGCCGGACCTCTGGTGAGGGGAGGGATAAGTGAGGCGTCA
GTTTCTTTGGTCGGTTTTATGTACCTATCTTCTTAAGTAGCTGAAGCTCCGGTTTTGAACTATGCGCTCG
GGGTTGGCGAGTGTGTTTTGTGAAGTTTTTTAGGCACCTTTTGAAATGTAATCATTTGGGTCAATATGTA
ATTTTCAGTGTTAGACTAGTAAATTGTCCGCTAAATTCTGGCCGTTTTTGGCTTTTTTGTTAGACAAGCT
TGTCACCATGTCTAGACTGGACAAGAGCAAAGTCATAAACGGCGCTCTGGAATTACTCAATGGAGTCGGT
ATCGAAGGCCTGACGACAAGGAAACTCGCTCAAAAGCTGGGAGTTGAGCAGCCTACCCTGTACTGGCACG
TGAAGAACAAGCGGGCCCTGCTCGATGCCCTGCCAATCGAGATGCTGGACAGGCATCATACCCACTTCTG
CCCCCTGGAAGGCGAGTCATGGCAAGACTTTCTGCGGAACAACGCCAAGTCATTCCGCTGTGCTCTCCTC
TCACATCGCGACGGGGCTAAAGTGCATCTCGGCACCCGCCCAACAGAGAAACAGTACGAAACCCTGGAAA
ATCAGCTCGCGTTCCTGTGTCAGCAAGGCTTCTCCCTGGAGAACGCACTGTACGCTCTGTCCGCCGTGGG
CCACTTTACACTGGGCTGCGTATTGGAGGAACAGGAGCATCAAGTAGCAAAAGAGGAAAGAGAGACACCT
ACCACCGATTCTATGCCCCCACTTCTGAGACAAGCAATTGAGCTGTTCGACCGGCAGGGAGCCGAACCTG
CCTTCCTTTTCGGCCTGGAACTAATCATATGTGGCCTGGAGAAACAGCTAAAGTGCGAAAGCGGCGGGCC
GGCCGACGCCCTTGACGATTTTGACTTAGACATGCTCCCAGCCGATGCCCTTGACGACTTTGACCTTGAT
ATGCTGCCTGCTGACGCTCTTGACGATTTTGACCTTGACATGCTCCCCGGGTAACTCGAGATCCGCCCCT
CTCCCTCCCCCCCCCCTAACGTTACTGGCCGAAGCCGCTTGGAATAAGGCCGGTGTGCGTTTGTCTATAT
GTTATTTTCCACCATATTGCCGTCTTTTGGCAATGTGAGGGCCCGGAAACCTGGCCCTGTCTTCTTGACG
AGCATTCCTAGGGGTCTTTCCCCTCTCGCCAAAGGAATGCAAGGTCTGTTGAATGTCGTGAAGGAAGCAG
TTCCTCTGGAAGCTTCTTGAAGACAAACAACGTCTGTAGCGACCCTTTGCAGGCAGCGGAACCCCCCACC
TGGCGACAGGTGCCTCTGCGGCCAAAAGCCACGTGTATAAGATACACCTGCAAAGGCGGCACAACCCCAG
TGCCACGTTGTGAGTTGGATAGTTGTGGAAAGAGTCAAATGGCTCTCCTCAAGCGTATTCAACAAGGGGC
TGAAGGATGCCCAGAAGGTACCCCATTGTATGGGATCTGATCTGGGGCCTCGGTGCACATGCTTTACATG
TGTTTAGTCGAGGTTAAAAAAACGTCTAGGCCCCCCGAACCACGGGGACGTGGTTTTCCTTTGAAAAACA
CGATGATAATATGGCCACAACCATGGTGAGCAAGGGCGAGGAGCTGTTCACCGGGGTGGTGCCCATCCTG
GTCGAGCTGGACGGCGACGTAAACGGCCACAAGTTCAGCGTGTCCGGCGAGGGCGAGGGCGATGCCACCT
ACGGCAAGCTGACCCTGAAGTTCATCTGCACCACCGGCAAGCTGCCCGTGCCCTGGCCCACCCTCGTGAC
CACCCTGACCTACGGCGTGCAGTGCTTCAGCCGCTACCCCGACCACATGAAGCAGCACGACTTCTTCAAG
TCCGCCATGCCCGAAGGCTACGTCCAGGAGCGCACCATCTTCTTCAAGGACGACGGCAACTACAAGACCC
GCGCCGAGGTGAAGTTCGAGGGCGACACCCTGGTGAACCGCATCGAGCTGAAGGGCATCGACTTCAAGGA
GGACGGCAACATCCTGGGGCACAAGCTGGAGTACAACTACAACAGCCACAACGTCTATATCATGGCCGAC
AAGCAGAAGAACGGCATCAAGGTGAACTTCAAGATCCGCCACAACATCGAGGACGGCAGCGTGCAGCTCG
CCGACCACTACCAGCAGAACACCCCCATCGGCGACGGCCCCGTGCTGCTGCCCGACAACCACTACCTGAG
CACCCAGTCCGCCCTGAGCAAAGACCCCAACGAGAAGCGCGATCACATGGTCCTGCTGGAGTTCGTGACC
GCCGCCGGGATCACTCTCGGCATGGACGAGCTGTACAAGTAACTCGAGGGATCAAGCTTATCGATAATCA
ACCTCTGGATTACAAAATTTGTGAAAGATTGACTGGTATTCTTAACTATGTTGCTCCTTTTACGCTATGT
GGATACGCTGCTTTAATGCCTTTGTATCATGCTATTGCTTCCCGTATGGCTTTCATTTTCTCCTCCTTGT
ATAAATCCTGGTTGCTGTCTCTTTATGAGGAGTTGTGGCCCGTTGTCAGGCAACGTGGCGTGGTGTGCAC
TGTGTTTGCTGACGCAACCCCCACTGGTTGGGGCATTGCCACCACCTGTCAGCTCCTTTCCGGGACTTTC
GCTTTCCCCCTCCCTATTGCCACGGCGGAACTCATCGCCGCCTGCCTTGCCCGCTGCTGGACAGGGGCTC
GGCTGTTGGGCACTGACAATTCCGTGGTGTTGTCGGGGAAGCTGACGTCCTTTCCATGGCTGCTCGCCTG
TGTTGCCACCTGGATTCTGCGCGGGACGTCCTTCTGCTACGTCCCTTCGGCCCTCAATCCAGCGGACCTT
CCTTCCCGCGGCCTGCTGCCGGCTCTGCGGCCTCTTCCGCGTCTTCGCCTTCGCCCTCAGACGAGTCGGA
TCTCCCTTTGGGCCGCCTCCCCGCATCGATACCGTCGAGACCTGGAAAAACATGGAGCAATCACAAGTAG
CAACACAGCAGCTACCAATGCTGCTTGTGCCTGGCTAGAAGCACAAGAGGAGGAGGAGGTGGGTTTTCCA
GTCACACCTCAGGTACCTTTAAGACCAATGACTTACAAGGCAGCTGTAGATCTTAGCCACTTTTTAAAAG
AAAAGGGGGGACTGGAAGGGCTAATTCACTCCCAACGAAGACAAGATATCCTTGATCTGTGGATCTACCA
CACACAAGGCTACTTCCCTGATTGGCAGAACTACACACCAGGGCCAGGGATCAGATATCCACTGACCTTT
GGATGGTGCTACAAGCTAGTACCAGTTGAGCAAGAGAAGGTAGAAGAAGCCAATGAAGGAGAGAACACCC
GCTTGTTACACCCTGTGAGCCTGCATGGGATGGATGACCCGGAGAGAGAAGTATTAGAGTGGAGGTTTGA
CAGCCGCCTAGCATTTCATCACATGGCCCGAGAGCTGCATCCGGACTGTACTGGGTCTCTCTGGTTAGAC
CAGATCTGAGCCTGGGAGCTCTCTGGCTAACTAGGGAACCCACTGCTTAAGCCTCAATAAAGCTTGCCTT
GAGTGCTTCAAGTAGTGTGTGCCCGTCTGTTGTGTGACTCTGGTAACTAGAGATCCCTCAGACCCTTTTA
GTCAGTGTGGAAAATCTCTAGCAGGGCCCGTTTAAACCCGCTGATCAGCCTCGACTGTGCCTTCTAGTTG
CCAGCCATCTGTTGTTTGCCCCTCCCCCGTGCCTTCCTTGACCCTGGAAGGTGCCACTCCCACTGTCCTT
TCCTAATAAAATGAGGAAATTGCATCGCATTGTCTGAGTAGGTGTCATTCTATTCTGGGGGGTGGGGTGG
GGCAGGACAGCAAGGGGGAGGATTGGGAAGACAATAGCAGGCATGCTGGGGATGCGGTGGGCTCTATGGC
TTCTGAGGCGGAAAGAACCAGCTGGGGCTCTAGGGGGTATCCCC
[124 nt withheld, positions 9005-9128]
C
[32 nt withheld, positions 9130-9161]
CA
[57 nt withheld, positions 9164-9220]
A
[49 nt withheld, positions 9222-9270]
CCTTTGACGTTGGAGTCCACGTTCTTT
[37 nt withheld, positions 9298-9334]
ACCCTATCTCGGTCTATTCTTTTGATTTATAAGGGATTTTGGGGATTTCGGCCTATTGGTTAAAAAATGA
GCTGATTTAACAAAAATTTAACGCGAATTAATTCTGTGGAATGTGTGTCAGTTAGGGTGTGGAAAGTCCC
CAGGCTCCCCAGGCAGGCAGAAGTATGCAAAGCATGCATCTCAATTAGTCAGCAACCAGGTGTGGAAAGT
CCCCAGGCTCCCCAGCAGGCAGAAGTATGCAAAGCATGCATCTCAATTAGTCAGCAACCATAGTCCCGCC
CCTAACTCCGCCCATCCCGCCCCTAACTCCGCCCAGTTCCGCCCATTCTCCGCCCCATGGCTGACTAATT
TTTTTTATTTATGCAGAGGCCGAGGCCGCCTCTGCCTCTGAGCTATTCCAGAAGTAGTGAGGAGGCTTTT
TTGGAGGCCTAGGCTTTTGCAAAAAGCTCCCGGGAGCTTGTATATCCATTTTCGGATCTGATCAGCACGT
GTTGACAATTAATCATCGGCATAGTATATCGGCATAGTATAATACGACAAGGTGAGGAACTAAACCATGG
CCAAGTTGACCAGTGCCGTTCCGGTGCTCACCGCGCGCGACGTCGCCGGAGCGGTCGAGTTCTGGACCGA
CCGGCTCGGGTTCTCCCGGGACTTCGTGGAGGACGACTTCGCCGGTGTGGTCCGGGACGACGTGACCCTG
TTCATCAGCGCGGTCCAGGACCAGGTGGTGCCGGACAACACCCTGGCCTGGGTGTGGGTGCGCGGCCTGG
ACGAGCTGTACGCCGAGTGGTCGGAGGTCGTGTCCACGAACTTCCGGGACGCCTCCGGGCCGGCCATGAC
CGAGATCGGCGAGCAGCCGTGGGGGCGGGAGTTCGCCCTGCGCGACCCGGCCGGCAACTGCGTGCACTTC
GTGGCCGAGGAGCAGGACTGACACGTGCTACGAGATTTCGATTCCACCGCCGCCTTCTATGAAAGGTTGG
GCTTCGGAATCGTTTTCCGGGACGCCGGCTGGATGATCCTCCAGCGCGGGGATCTCATGCTGGAGTTCTT
CGCCCACCCCAACTTGTTTATTGCAGCTTATAATGGTTACAAATAAAGCAATAGCATCACAAATTTCACA
AATAAAGCATTTTTTTCACTGCATTCTAGTTGTGGTTTGTCCAAACTCATCAATGTATCTTATCATGTCT
GTATACCGTCGACCTCTAGCTAGAGCTTGGCGTAATCATGGTCATAGCTGTTTCCTGTGTGAAATTGTTA
TCCGCTCACAATTCCACACAACATACGAGCCGGAAGCATAAAGTGTAAAGCCTGGGGTGCCTAATGAGTG
AGCTAACTCACATTAATTGCGTTGCGCTCACTGCCCGCTTTCCAGTCGGGAAACCTGTCGTGCCAGCTGC
ATTAATGAATCGGCCAACGCGCGGGGAGAGGCGGTTTGCGTATTGGGCGCTCTTCCGCTTCCTCGCTCAC
TGACTCGCTGCGCTCGGTCGTTCGGCTGCGGCGAGCGGTATCAGCTCACTCAAAGGCGGTAATACGGTTA
TCCACAGAATCAGGGGATAACGCAGGAAAGAACATGTGAGCAAAAGGCCAGCAAAAGGCCAGGAACCGTA
AAAAGGCCGCGTTGCTGGCGTTTTTCCATAGGCTCCGCCCCCCTGACGAGCATCACAAAAATCGACGCTC
AAGTCAGAGGTGGCGAAACCCGACAGGACTATAAAGATACCAGGCGTTTCCCCCTGGAAGCTCCCTCGTG
CGCTCTCCTGTTCCGACCCTGCCGCTTACCGGATACCTGTCCGCCTTTCTCCCTTCGGGAAGCGTGGCGC
TTTCTCAATGCTCACGCTGTAGGTATCTCAGTTCGGTGTAGGTCGTTCGCTCCAAGCTGGGCTGTGTGCA
CGAACCCCCCGTTCAGCCCGACCGCTGCGCCTTATCCGGTAACTATCGTCTTGAGTCCAACCCGGTAAGA
CACGACTTATCGCCACTGGCAGCAGCCACTGGTAACAGGATTAGCAGAGCGAGGTATGTAGGCGGTGCTA
CAGAGTTCTTGAAGTGGTGGCCTAACTACGGCTACACTAGAAGGACAGTATTTGGTATCTGCGCTCTGCT
GAAGCCAGTTACCTTCGGAAAAAGAGTTGGTAGCTCTTGATCCGGCAAACAAACCACCGCTGGTAGCGGT
GGTTTTTTTGTTTGCAAGCAGCAGATTACGCGCAGAAAAAAAGGATCTCAAGAAGATCCTTTGATCTTTT
CTACGGGGTCTGACGCTCAGTGGAACGAAAACTCACGTTAAGGGATTTTGGTCATGAGATTATCAAAAAG
GATCTTCACCTAGATCCTTTTAAATTAAAAATGAAGTTTTAAATCAATCTAAAGTATATATGAGTAAACT
TGGTCTGACAGTTACCAATGCTTAATCAGTGAGGCACCTATCTCAGCGATCTGTCTATTTCGTTCATCCA
TAGTTGCCTGACTCCCCGTCGTGTAGATAACTACGATACGGGAGGGCTTACCATCTGGCCCCAGTGCTGC
AATGATACCGCGAGACCCACGCTCACCGGCTCCAGATTTATCAGCAATAAACCAGCCAGCCGGAAGGGCC
GAGCGCAGAAGTGGTCCTGCAACTTTATCCGCCTCCATCCAGTCTATTAATTGTTGCCGGGAAGCTAGAG
TAAGTAGTTCGCCAGTTAATAGTTTGCGCAACGTTGTTGCCATTGCTACAGGCATCGTGGTGTCACGCTC
GTCGTTTGGTATGGCTTCATTCAGCTCCGGTTCCCAACGATCAAGGCGAGTTACATGATCCCCCATGTTG
TGCAAAAAAGCGGTTAGCTCCTTCGGTCCTCCGATCGTTGTCAGAAGTAAGTTGGCCGCAGTGTTATCAC
TCATGGTTATGGCAGCACTGCATAATTCTCTTACTGTCATGCCATCCGTAAGATGCTTTTCTGTGACTGG
TGAGTACTCAACCAAGTCATTCTGAGAATAGTGTATGCGGCGACCGAGTTGCTCTTGCCCGGCGTCAATA
CGGGATAATACCGCGCCACATAGCAGAACTTTAAAAGTGCTCATCATTGGAAAACGTTCTTCGGGGCGAA
AACTCTCAAGGATCTTACCGCTGTTGAGATCCAGTTCGATGTAACCCACTCGTGCACCCAACTGATCTTC
AGCATCTTTTACTTTCACCAGCGTTTCTGGGTGAGCAAAAACAGGAAGGCAAAATGCCGCAAAAAAGGGA
ATAAGGGCGACACGGAAATGTTGAATACTCATACTCTTCCTTTTTCAATATTATTGAAGCATTTATCAGG
GTTATTGTCTCATGAGCGGATACATATTTGAATGTATTTAGAAAAATAAACAAATAGGGGTTCCGCGCAC
ATTTCCCCGAAAAGTGCCACCTGACGTC
