>Addgene plasmid #70076 | pCS-TRE-FHDnd1-Ubc-rtTA-I2G | addgene partial sequence | sequence record 127620 | LNCX 5'-AGCTCGTTTAGTGAACCGTCAGATC-3'
AGGACGACGATGACAAGTACCCTTATGACGTGCCCGATTACGCTTCTGGTGGCGGTGGCTCGGGCGGAGG
TGGGTCGGGTGGCGGCGGATCAGGTTCCATGCAGTCCAAACGGGAGTGCGAGCAATGGTGTGAGAGGGTG
AATCCAGAGAACAAGGCAGCCCTGGAGGCGTGGGTAAGGGAGACTGGCATCCGCCTGGTGCAGGTCAACG
GGCAAAGGAAGTATGGAGGGCCACCCCCAGGCTGGGTGGGCAGCCCGCCACCGTCAGGGTCCGAGGTGTA
TATCGGACGACTTCCGCAGGACGTGTACGAGCACCAGCTAATCCCACTCTTCCAGCGCGTGGGGCGCCTC
TATGAGTTCCGCCTAATGATGACCTTCAGTGGTTTGAACCGCGGCTTTGCCTATGCGCGCTACAGCTCGC
GGCGCGGTGCCCAGGCCGCCATTGCTACGCTGCACAACCACCAGCTGCGGCCTTCTTGCCAGCTCCTGGT
GTGCCGAAGCACCGAGAAGTGCGAGCTGACGGTGGATGGTCTCCCCTTATCACTCAACCGCCGAGCGTTA
CTGCTCGCCCTGCAACCGTTCGGTCCCTGCCTCCAGGAGACACTGCTGCTACCCAGCCCTGGGTCTGCGC
CCTCTCAGATTGCGCTGCTCAAGTTCAGTACGCACCGAGCTGCTGCTATGGCCAAAAAGGCCCTGGTAGA
AGGTCAGTCACGCCTCTGTGGAGAGCAGGTGGCTGTGGAGTGGCTCAAGCCAGACCTAA
