>Addgene plasmid #70076 | pCS-TRE-FHDnd1-Ubc-rtTA-I2G | addgene partial sequence | sequence record 127621 | hUBCpro-R 5'-CTAAGGCCGAGTCTTATGAGCAG-3'
GATCAGGACGCTCGCTGCGCCCTTCGTCTGACGTGGCAGCGCTCGCCGTGAGGAGGGGGGCGCCCGCGGG
AGGCGCCAAAACCCGGCGCGGAGGCCAGATCGCTAGCACGCGTCAGCTGACTAGAGGATCCTCACTGTTT
CACCATGGTACCAGCCTCAGCCCCAGGAGACCACAAGCTGGTCCTAGGTTCACTCAGTGCCTCCAGCAGC
TGTGCGGACACAGCATCCTTGGCCACCTCATGCCCATCCTGCCAATCAGAGGCCAACACAACCCAAATGA
GGCCACTGAAAGGCACTGGATGCCCAGGGATCACCACCTGGTACCAAAAGCGATGCCAGCCAGCAGGCCC
TGTTCCTAAACACTTGGTCAGGAACACTGGGCTGCCTAGCTTCATCCGTTGACACAGCAGTTGCAGGGCA
GCCCGAGCCCCTTGGGACCCCAGCTTCTCCCTGGTCTGGGTTAGTTGGCTGACATCTGGCCTGAGGAACC
GCAGTGAGGGACCTGCAAGCTGCTGGCGGAAGTGCTGCTTTAGGTCTGGCTTGAGCCACTCCACAGCCAC
CTGCTCTCCACAGAGGCGTGACTGACCTTCTACCAGGGCCTTTTTGGCCATAGCAGCAGCTCGGTGCGTA
CTGAACTTGAGCAGCGCAATCTGAGAGGG
