>Addgene plasmid #70076 | pCS-TRE-FHDnd1-Ubc-rtTA-I2G | addgene partial sequence | sequence record 129462 | WPRE-R 5'-CATAGCGTAAAAGGAGCAACA-3'
GAGGTTGATTATCGATAAGCTTGATCCCTCGAGTTACTTGTACAGCTCGTCCATGCCGAGAGTGATCCCG
GCGGCGGTCACGAACTCCAGCAGGACCATGTGATCGCGCTTCTCGTTGGGGTCTTTGCTCAGGGCGGACT
GGGTGCTCAGGTAGTGGTTGTCGGGCAGCANCACGGGGCCGTCGCCGATGGGGGTGTTCTGCTGGTAGTG
GTCGGCGAGCTGCACGCTGCCGTCCTCGATGTTGTGGCGGATCTTGAAGT
