>Addgene plasmid #70076 | pCS-TRE-FHDnd1-Ubc-rtTA-I2G | addgene partial sequence | sequence record 129463 | hUBCpro-F 5'-TGAAGCTCCGGTTTTGAACT-3'
GTTTTTTAGGCACCTTTTGAAATGTAATCATTTGGGTCAATATGTAATTTTCAGTGTTAGACTAGTAAAT
TGTCCGCTAAATTCTGGCCGTTTTTGGCTTTTTTGTTAGACAAGCTTGTCACCATGTCTAGACTGGACAA
GAGCAAAGTCATAAACGGCGCTCTGGAATTACTCAATGGAGTCGGTATCGAAGGCCTGACGACAAGGAAA
CTCGCTCAAAAGCTGGGAGTTGAGCAGCCTACCCTGTACTGGCACGTGAAGAACAAGCGGGCCCTGCTCG
ATGCCCTGCCAATCGAGATGCTGGACAGGCATCATACCCACTTCTGCCCCCTGGAAGGCGAGTCATGGCA
AGACTTTCTGCGGAACAACGCCAAGTCATTCCGCTGTGCTCTCCTCTCACATCGCGACGGGGCTAAAGTG
CATCTCGGCACCCGCCCAACAGAGAAACAGTACGAAACCCTGGAAAATCAGCTCGCGTTCCTGTGTCAGC
AAGGCTTCTCCCTGGAGAACGCACTGTACGCTCTGTCCGCCGTGGGCCACTTTACACTGGGCTGCGTATT
GGAGGAACAGGAGCATCAAGTAGCAAAAGAGGAAAGAGAGACACCTACCACCGATTCTATGCCCCCACTT
CTGAGACAAGCAATTGAGCTGTTCGACCGGCAGGGAGCCGAACCTGCCTTCCTTTTCGGCCTGGAACTAA
TCATATGTGGCCTGGAGAAACAGCTAAAGTGCGAAAGCGGCGGGCCGGCCGACGCCCTTGACGATTTTGA
CTTAGACATGCTCCCAGCCGATGCCCTTGACGACTTTGACCTTGATATGCTGCCTGCTGACGCTCTTGAC
GATTTTGACCTTGACATGCTCCCCGGGTAACTCGAGATCCGCCCCTCTCCCTC
